Addgene plasmid #142641: TFORF0492
Purpose: Lentiviral vector for overexpressing transcription factor ORFs with unique 24-bp barcodes. Barcodes facilitate identification of transcription factors in pooled screens.
Depositing lab: Feng Zhang. Depositing organization: Broad Institute. Publication: A transcription factor atlas of directed differentiation. Joung J, Ma S, Tay T, Geiger-Schuller KR, Kirchgatterer PC, Verdine VK, Guo B, Arias-Garcia MA, Allen WE, Singh A, Kuksenko O, Abudayyeh OO, Gootenberg JS, Fu Z, Macrae RK, Buenrostro JD, Regev A, Zhang F. Cell. 2023 Jan 5;186(1):209-229.e26. doi: 10.1016/j.cell.2022.11.026. PubMed 36608654.
Backbone
  Vector backbone: pLX_TRC317
  Backbone manufacturer: Broad Institute Genetic Perturbation Platform
  Backbone size w/o insert (bp): 8264
  Vector type: Mammalian Expression, Lentiviral
  Selectable markers: Puromycin
Growth in bacteria
  Bacterial resistance: Ampicillin, 100 μg/mL
  Growth temperature: 37°C
  Growth strain: NEB Stable
  Copy number: High Copy
Gene/Insert
  Gene/Insert name: ZSCAN2
  Species: H. sapiens (human)
  Insert size (bp): 542
  Entrez Gene: ZSCAN2 (a.k.a. ZFP29, ZNF854, FLJ20595)
  Promoter: EF1a
  Cloning method: Unknown
  Sequencing primers: 5′ GGGTGGAGACTGAAGTTAGGCCAG; 3′ CACATAGCGTAAAAGGAGCAACATAG
Terms and licenses: Academic/Nonprofit Terms; Industry Terms: Not Available to Industry
Depositor comments: NM_001007072,ENST00000379358 . The transcription factor ORF portion of this plasmid was synthesized by Genewiz. Please test multiple small colonies in case of plasmid recombination. To make this collection available in a timely manner, a portion of this collection was not fully sequenced by Addgene. If an Addgene verified full plasmid sequence is not available, please contact us prior to placing an order to request the full sequence.
How to cite: TFORF0492 was a gift from Feng Zhang (Addgene plasmid # 142641 ; http://n2t.net/addgene:142641 ; RRID:Addgene_142641)
