[The description below was written by a language model from this plasmid's Addgene catalogue record and pLannotate feature annotations shown in this document.]
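Description:
TFORF0492 is a third-generation-style, self-inactivating lentiviral expression plasmid built on the pLX_TRC317 backbone. It carries the human transcription factor ZSCAN2 (also known as ZFP29 or ZNF854) as a short synthesized ORF of about 540 bp corresponding to a specific annotated transcript isoform. It belongs to a barcoded transcription factor ORF collection in which every clone has a unique 24-bp barcode, so individual factors can be identified by sequencing in pooled overexpression screens, such as directed differentiation screens. In bacteria the plasmid is maintained through a high-copy ColE1/pUC-type origin with ampicillin resistance. An f1 origin and residual lac/T7/T3 cloning-vector elements are also present. The depositor notes a risk of recombination, which is common for LTR-containing plasmids.

The viral genome is transcribed from an RSV promoter fused to a truncated HIV-1 5' LTR, followed by the Ψ packaging signal with a gag fragment and the RRE for Rev-dependent nuclear export. It ends in a ΔU3 3' LTR that inactivates the LTR promoter after integration, with an SV40 polyadenylation signal downstream. Two expression units lie between the LTRs. An SV40 early promoter drives puromycin N-acetyltransferase for selecting transduced mammalian cells. After a cPPT/CTS element, the constitutive EF-1α promoter drives the ZSCAN2 ORF, with a WPRE downstream to enhance transcript stability and expression. The automated annotation labels the ORF by similarity to the mouse Zscan2 protein, but the catalogue lists the insert as human. The barcode is not annotated in the feature table, so its exact position is not stated. The short U6 promoter fragment between the ORF and the WPRE is probably only a residual or primer-site sequence.
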