Features (pLannotate 1.2.2; 31 found; start..end, strand, type, name):
      5..231     +  promoter       RSV promoter: Rous sarcoma virus enhancer/promoter
    232..412     +  LTR            5' LTR (truncated): truncated 5' long terminal repeat (LTR) from HIV-1
    459..584     +  misc_feature   HIV-1 Ψ: packaging signal of human immunodeficiency virus type 1
    568..931     +  CDS            HIV-1 gag (fragment): gag protein from human immunodeficiency virus 1; gag
   1077..1310    +  misc_feature   RRE: The Rev response element (RRE) of HIV-1 allows for Rev-dependent mRNA export from the nucleus to the cytoplasm.
   1687..1713    +  CDS            Rev (fragment): human immunodeficiency virus 1 (HIV-1) Rev protein; rev; enhances nuclear export of unspliced and incompletely spliced viral mRNAs
   1720..1743    +  promoter       SV40 promoter (fragment): SV40 early promoter
   1744..1815    +  promoter       SV40 promoter (fragment): SV40 enhancer and early promoter
   1839..1974    +  rep_origin     SV40 ori: SV40 origin of replication
   2020..2616    +  CDS            PuroR (fragment): puromycin N-acetyltransferase; pac from Streptomyces; confers resistance to puromycin
   2665..2782    +  misc_feature   cPPT/CTS: central polypurine tract and central termination sequence of HIV-1
   2847..2913    +  CDS            small t antigen (fragment): SV40 (simian virus 40) small t antigen
   2920..4098    +  promoter       EF-1α promoter: strong constitutive promoter for human elongation factor EF-1α
   4118..4522    +  CDS            Zscan2 (fragment): ZSCA2_MOUSE - Also known as Zfp-29, Zfp29. Experimental evidence at protein level: Swiss-Prot protein existence level 1. May be involved in transcriptional regulation during the post-meiotic stages of spermatogenesis. From Mus musculus (Mouse).
   4568..4621    +  promoter       U6 promoter (fragment): RNA polymerase III promoter for human U6 snRNA
   4663..5251    +  misc_feature   WPRE: woodchuck hepatitis virus posttranscriptional regulatory element
   5302..5321    +  misc_feature   cPPT/CTS (fragment): central polypurine tract and central termination sequence of HIV-1
   5323..5556    +  LTR            3' LTR (ΔU3): self-inactivating 3' long terminal repeat (LTR) from HIV-1
   5634..5755    +  polyA_signal   SV40 poly(A) signal: SV40 polyadenylation signal
   5795..5930    +  rep_origin     SV40 ori: SV40 origin of replication
   5951..5969    -  promoter       T7 promoter: promoter for bacteriophage T7 RNA polymerase
   5977..6132    +  CDS            lacZα (fragment): LacZα fragment of β-galactosidase; lacZ fragment
   6137..6565    +  rep_origin     f1 ori (sequence partly withheld): f1 bacteriophage origin of replication; arrow indicates direction of (+) strand synthesis
   6618..6722    +  promoter       AmpR promoter: bla
   6723..7583    +  CDS            AmpR: β-lactamase; bla; confers resistance to ampicillin, carbenicillin, and related antibiotics
   7754..8342    +  rep_origin     ori: high-copy-number ColE1/pMB1/pBR322/pUC origin of replication
   8525..8617    +  CDS            lacI (fragment): lac repressor; lacI; The lac repressor binds to the lac operator to inhibit transcription in E. coli. This inhibition can be relieved by adding lactose or isopropyl-β-D-thiogalactopyranoside (IPTG).
   8630..8651    +  protein_bind   CAP binding site: CAP binding activates transcription in the presence of cAMP. E. coli catabolite activator protein
   8666..8696    +  promoter       lac promoter: promoter for the E. coli lac operon
   8704..8720    +  protein_bind   lac operator: The lac repressor binds to the lac operator to inhibit transcription in E. coli. This inhibition can be relieved by adding lactose or isopropyl-β-D-thiogalactopyranoside (IPTG). lac repressor encoded by lacI
   8765..8783    +  promoter       T3 promoter: promoter for bacteriophage T3 RNA polymerase
>Addgene plasmid #142641 | TFORF0492 | addgene full sequence | sequence record 397787 | Addgene NGS Result
TTAATGTAGTCTTATGCAATACTCTTGTAGTCTTGCAACATGGTAACGATGAGTTAGCAACATGCCTTAC
AAGGAGAGAAAAAGCACCGTGCATGCCGATTGGTGGAAGTAAGGTGGTACGATCGTGCCTTATTAGGAAG
GCAACAGACGGGTCTGACATGGATTGGACGAACCACTGAATTGCCGCATTGCAGAGATATTGTATTTAAG
TGCCTAGCTCGATACATAAACGGGTCTCTCTGGTTAGACCAGATCTGAGCCTGGGAGCTCTCTGGCTAAC
TAGGGAACCCACTGCTTAAGCCTCAATAAAGCTTGCCTTGAGTGCTTCAAGTAGTGTGTGCCCGTCTGTT
GTGTGACTCTGGTAACTAGAGATCCCTCAGACCCTTTTAGTCAGTGTGGAAAATCTCTAGCAGTGGCGCC
CGAACAGGGACTTGAAAGCGAAAGGGAAACCAGAGGAGCTCTCTCGACGCAGGACTCGGCTTGCTGAAGC
GCGCACGGCAAGAGGCGAGGGGCGGCGACTGGTGAGTACGCCAAAAATTTTGACTAGCGGAGGCTAGAAG
GAGAGAGATGGGTGCGAGAGCGTCAGTATTAAGCGGGGGAGAATTAGATCGCGATGGGAAAAAATTCGGT
TAAGGCCAGGGGGAAAGAAAAAATATAAATTAAAACATATAGTATGGGCAAGCAGGGAGCTAGAACGATT
CGCAGTTAATCCTGGCCTGTTAGAAACATCAGAAGGCTGTAGACAAATACTGGGACAGCTACAACCATCC
CTTCAGACAGGATCAGAAGAACTTAGATCATTATATAATACAGTAGCAACCCTCTATTGTGTGCATCAAA
GGATAGAGATAAAAGACACCAAGGAAGCTTTAGACAAGATAGAGGAAGAGCAAAACAAAAGTAAGACCAC
CGCACAGCAAGCGGCCGCTGATCTTCAGACCTGGAGGAGGAGATATGAGGGACAATTGGAGAAGTGAATT
ATATAAATATAAAGTAGTAAAAATTGAACCATTAGGAGTAGCACCCACCAAGGCAAAGAGAAGAGTGGTG
CAGAGAGAAAAAAGAGCAGTGGGAATAGGAGCTTTGTTCCTTGGGTTCTTGGGAGCAGCAGGAAGCACTA
TGGGCGCAGCGTCAATGACGCTGACGGTACAGGCCAGACAATTATTGTCTGGTATAGTGCAGCAGCAGAA
CAATTTGCTGAGGGCTATTGAGGCGCAACAGCATCTGTTGCAACTCACAGTCTGGGGCATCAAGCAGCTC
CAGGCAAGAATCCTGGCTGTGGAAAGATACCTAAAGGATCAACAGCTCCTGGGGATTTGGGGTTGCTCTG
GAAAACTCATTTGCACCACTGCTGTGCCTTGGAATGCTAGTTGGAGTAATAAATCTCTGGAACAGATTTG
GAATCACACGACCTGGATGGAGTGGGACAGAGAAATTAACAATTACACAAGCTTAATACACTCCTTAATT
GAAGAATCGCAAAACCAGCAAGAAAAGAATGAACAAGAATTATTGGAATTAGATAAATGGGCAAGTTTGT
GGAATTGGTTTAACATAACAAATTGGCTGTGGTATATAAAATTATTCATAATGATAGTAGGAGGCTTGGT
AGGTTTAAGAATAGTTTTTGCTGTACTTTCTATAGTGAATAGAGTTAGGCAGGGATATTCACCATTATCG
TTTCAGACCCACCTCCCAACCCCGAGGGGACCCATGCATTGCATCTCAATTAGTCAGCAACCAGGTGTGG
AAAGTCCCCAGGCTCCCCAGCAGGCAGAAGTATGCAAAGCATGCGTCTCAATTAGTCAGCAACCATAGTC
CCGCCCCTAACTCCGCCCATCCCGCCCCTAACTCCGCCCAGTTCCGCCCATTCTCCGCCCCATGGCTGAC
TAATTTTTTTTATTTATGCAGAGGCCGAGGCCGCCTCGGCCTCTGAGCTATTCCAGAAGTAGTGAGGAGG
CTTTTTTGGAGGCCTAGGCTTTTGCAAAAAGCTTTCTAGAGGTACCACCGGAGCTTACCATGACCGAGTA
CAAGCCCACGGTGCGCCTCGCCACCCGCGACGACGTCCCCAGGGCCGTACGCACCCTCGCCGCCGCGTTC
GCCGACTACCCCGCCACGCGCCACACCGTCGATCCGGACCGCCACATCGAGCGGGTCACCGAGCTGCAAG
AACTCTTCCTCACGCGCGTCGGGCTCGACATCGGCAAGGTGTGGGTCGCGGACGACGGCGCCGCCGTGGC
GGTCTGGACCACGCCGGAGAGCGTCGAAGCGGGGGCGGTGTTCGCCGAGATCGGCCCGCGCATGGCCGAG
TTGAGCGGTTCCCGGCTGGCCGCGCAGCAACAGATGGAAGGCCTCCTGGCGCCGCACCGGCCCAAGGAGC
CCGCGTGGTTCCTGGCCACCGTCGGCGTCTCGCCCGACCACCAGGGCAAGGGTCTGGGCAGCGCCGTCGT
GCTCCCCGGAGTGGAGGCGGCCGAGCGCGCCGGGGTGCCCGCCTTCCTGGAGACCTCCGCGCCCCGCAAC
CTCCCCTTCTACGAGCGGCTCGGCTTCACCGTCACCGCCGACGTCGAGGTGCCCGAAGGACCGCGCACCT
GGTGCATGACCCGCAAGCCCGGTGCCAGTTAACGAATTCTAGATCTTGAGACAAATGGCAGTATTCATCC
ACAATTTTAAAAGAAAAGGGGGGATTGGGGGGTACAGTGCAGGGGAAAGAATAGTAGACATAATAGCAAC
AGACATACAAACTAAAGAATTACAAAAACAAATTACAAAAATTCAAAATTTTCGGGTTTATTACAGGGAC
AGCAGAGATCCACTTTGGCGCCGGCTCGAGGCCTGCAGGTGCAAAGATGGATAAAGTTTTAAACAGAGAG
GAATCTTTGCAGCTAATGGACCTTCTAGGTCTTGAAAGGAGTGGGAATTGGCTCCGGTGCCCGTCAGTGG
GCAGAGCGCACATCGCCCACAGTCCCCGAGAAGTTGGGGGGAGGGGTCGGCAATTGAACCGGTGCCTAGA
GAAGGTGGCGCGGGGTAAACTGGGAAAGTGATGTCGTGTACTGGCTCCGCCTTTTTCCCGAGGGTGGGGG
AGAACCGTATATAAGTGCAGTAGTCGCCGTGAACGTTCTTTTTCGCAACGGGTTTGCCGCCAGAACACAG
GTAAGTGCCGTGTGTGGTTCCCGCGGGCCTGGCCTCTTTACGGGTTATGGCCCTTGCGTGCCTTGAATTA
CTTCCACCTGGCTGCAGTACGTGATTCTTGATCCCGAGCTTCGGGTTGGAAGTGGGTGGGAGAGTTCGAG
GCCTTGCGCTTAAGGAGCCCCTTCGCCTCGTGCTTGAGTTGAGGCCTGGCCTGGGCGCTGGGGCCGCCGC
GTGCGAATCTGGTGGCACCTTCGCGCCTGTCTCGCTGCTTTCGATAAGTCTCTAGCCATTTAAAATTTTT
GATGACCTGCTGCGACGCTTTTTTTCTGGCAAGATAGTCTTGTAAATGCGGGCCAAGATCTGCACACTGG
TATTTCGGTTTTTGGGGCCGCGGGCGGCGACGGGGCCCGTGCGTCCCAGCGCACATGTTCGGCGAGGCGG
GGCCTGCGAGCGCGGCCACCGAGAATCGGACGGGGGTAGTCTCAAGCTGGCCGGCCTGCTCTGGTGCCTG
GCCTCGCGCCGCCGTGTATCGCCCCGCCCTGGGCGGCAAGGCTGGCCCGGTCGGCACCAGTTGCGTGAGC
GGAAAGATGGCCGCTTCCCGGCCCTGCTGCAGGGAGCTCAAAATGGAGGACGCGGCGCTCGGGAGAGCGG
GCGGGTGAGTCACCCACACAAAGGAAAAGGGCCTTTCCGTCCTCAGCCGTCGCTTCATGTGACTCCACGG
AGTACCGGGCGCCGTCCAGGCACCTCGATTAGTTCTCGAGCTTTTGGAGTACGTCGTCTTTAGGTTGGGG
GGAGGGGTTTTATGCGATGGAGTTTCCCCACACTGAGTGGGTGGAGACTGAAGTTAGGCCAGCTTGGCAC
TTGATGTAATTCTCCTTGGAATTTGCCCTTTTTGAGTTTGGATCTTGGTTCATTCTCAAGCCTCAGACAG
TGGTTCAAAGTTTTTTTCTTCCATTTCAGGTGTCGTGAGGCTAGCACCGCCACCATGATGGCTGCAGACA
TCCCGAGAGTGACCACTCCGCTGAGCTCCTTGGTCCAGGTGCCTCAAGAGGAAGATAGACAGGAGGAGGA
GGTCACCACCATGATCCTGGAGGATGACTCCTGGGTGCAAGAAGCTGTGCTGCAGGAGGATGGCCCTGAG
TCTGAGCCCTTTCCCCAGAGTGCTGGCAAGGGCGGCCCCCAGGAGGAGGTGACCAGGGGACCACAGGGTG
CACTCGGCCGCCTCCGAGAGCTCTGCCGGCGCTGGCTGAGACCAGAGGTACACACCAAGGAGCAGATGTT
AACCATGCTGCCAAAGGAAATTCAGGCTTGGCTGCAAGAGCATCGGCCTGAAAGCAGTGAGGAGGCAGCG
GCCCTGGTGGAAGACTTGACCCAGACCCTTCAGGACAGTGAAACAGCTTCCTGCGTACATGGCTGCCCTG
TGTAGTAATGAACTAGTCCGTAACTTGAAAGTATTTCGATTTCTTGGCTTTATATATCTTGTGGAAAGGA
CGAGTGAGATGTATTTAACGGTGGCGGACGCGTTAAGTCGACAATCAACCTCTGGATTACAAAATTTGTG
AAAGATTGACTGGTATTCTTAACTATGTTGCTCCTTTTACGCTATGTGGATACGCTGCTTTAATGCCTTT
GTATCATGCTATTGCTTCCCGTATGGCTTTCATTTTCTCCTCCTTGTATAAATCCTGGTTGCTGTCTCTT
TATGAGGAGTTGTGGCCCGTTGTCAGGCAACGTGGCGTGGTGTGCACTGTGTTTGCTGACGCAACCCCCA
CTGGTTGGGGCATTGCCACCACCTGTCAGCTCCTTTCCGGGACTTTCGCTTTCCCCCTCCCTATTGCCAC
GGCGGAACTCATCGCCGCCTGCCTTGCCCGCTGCTGGACAGGGGCTCGGCTGTTGGGCACTGACAATTCC
GTGGTGTTGTCGGGGAAATCATCGTCCTTTCCTTGGCTGCTCGCCTGTGTTGCCACCTGGATTCTGCGCG
GGACGTCCTTCTGCTACGTCCCTTCGGCCCTCAATCCAGCGGACCTTCCTTCCCGCGGCCTGCTGCCGGC
TCTGCGGCCTCTTCCGCGTCTTCGCCTTCGCCCTCAGACGAGTCGGATCTCCCTTTGGGCCGCCTCCCCG
CGTCGACTTTAAGACCAATGACTTACAAGGCAGCTGTAGATCTTAGCCACTTTTTAAAAGAAAAGGGGGG
ACTGGAAGGGCTAATTCACTCCCAACGAAGACAAGATCTGCTTTTTGCTTGTACTGGGTCTCTCTGGTTA
GACCAGATCTGAGCCTGGGAGCTCTCTGGCTAACTAGGGAACCCACTGCTTAAGCCTCAATAAAGCTTGC
CTTGAGTGCTTCAAGTAGTGTGTGCCCGTCTGTTGTGTGACTCTGGTAACTAGAGATCCCTCAGACCCTT
TTAGTCAGTGTGGAAAATCTCTAGCAGTACGTATAGTAGTTCATGTCATCTTATTATTCAGTATTTATAA
CTTGCAAAGAAATGAATATCAGAGAGTGAGAGGAACTTGTTTATTGCAGCTTATAATGGTTACAAATAAA
GCAATAGCATCACAAATTTCACAAATAAAGCATTTTTTTCACTGCATTCTAGTTGTGGTTTGTCCAAACT
CATCAATGTATCTTATCATGTCTGGCTCTAGCTATCCCGCCCCTAACTCCGCCCATCCCGCCCCTAACTC
CGCCCAGTTCCGCCCATTCTCCGCCCCATGGCTGACTAATTTTTTTTATTTATGCAGAGGCCGAGGCCGC
CTCGGCCTCTGAGCTATTCCAGAAGTAGTGAGGAGGCTTTTTTGGAGGCCTAGGGACGTACCCAATTCGC
CCTATAGTGAGTCGTATTACGCGCGCTCACTGGCCGTCGTTTTACAACGTCGTGACTGGGAAAACCCTGG
CGTTACCCAACTTAATCGCCTTGCAGCACATCCCCCTTTCGCCAGCTGGCGTAATAGCGAAGAGGCCCGC
ACCGATCGCCCTTCCCAACAGTTGCGCAGCCTGAATGGCGAATGGG
[124 nt withheld, positions 6137-6260]
C
[91 nt withheld, positions 6262-6352]
A
[49 nt withheld, positions 6354-6402]
CCTTTGACGTTGGAGTCCACGTTCTTT
[37 nt withheld, positions 6430-6466]
ACCCTATCTCGGTCTATTCTTTTGATTTATAAGGGATTTTGCCGATTTCGGCCTATTGGTTAAAAAATGA
GCTGATTTAACAAAAATTTAACGCGAATTTTAACAAAATATTAACGCTTACAATTTAGGTGGCACTTTTC
GGGGAAATGTGCGCGGAACCCCTATTTGTTTATTTTTCTAAATACATTCAAATATGTATCCGCTCATGAG
ACAATAACCCTGATAAATGCTTCAATAATATTGAAAAAGGAAGAGTATGAGTATTCAACATTTCCGTGTC
GCCCTTATTCCCTTTTTTGCGGCATTTTGCCTTCCTGTTTTTGCTCACCCAGAAACGCTGGTGAAAGTAA
AAGATGCTGAAGATCAGTTGGGTGCACGAGTGGGTTACATCGAACTGGATCTCAACAGCGGTAAGATCCT
TGAGAGTTTTCGCCCCGAAGAACGTTTTCCAATGATGAGCACTTTTAAAGTTCTGCTATGTGGCGCGGTA
TTATCCCGTATTGACGCCGGGCAAGAGCAACTCGGTCGCCGCATACACTATTCTCAGAATGACTTGGTTG
AGTACTCACCAGTCACAGAAAAGCATCTTACGGATGGCATGACAGTAAGAGAATTATGCAGTGCTGCCAT
AACCATGAGTGATAACACTGCGGCCAACTTACTTCTGACAACGATCGGAGGACCGAAGGAGCTAACCGCT
TTTTTGCACAACATGGGGGATCATGTAACTCGCCTTGATCGTTGGGAACCGGAGCTGAATGAAGCCATAC
CAAACGACGAGCGTGACACCACGATGCCTGTAGCAATGGCAACAACGTTGCGCAAACTATTAACTGGCGA
ACTACTTACTCTAGCTTCCCGGCAACAATTAATAGACTGGATGGAGGCGGATAAAGTTGCAGGACCACTT
CTGCGCTCGGCCCTTCCGGCTGGCTGGTTTATTGCTGATAAATCTGGAGCCGGTGAGCGTGGGTCTCGCG
GTATCATTGCAGCACTGGGGCCAGATGGTAAGCCCTCCCGTATCGTAGTTATCTACACGACGGGGAGTCA
GGCAACTATGGATGAACGAAATAGACAGATCGCTGAGATAGGTGCCTCACTGATTAAGCATTGGTAACTG
TCAGACCAAGTTTACTCATATATACTTTAGATTGATTTAAAACTTCATTTTTAATTTAAAAGGATCTAGG
TGAAGATCCTTTTTGATAATCTCATGACCAAAATCCCTTAACGTGAGTTTTCGTTCCACTGAGCGTCAGA
CCCCGTAGAAAAGATCAAAGGATCTTCTTGAGATCCTTTTTTTCTGCGCGTAATCTGCTGCTTGCAAACA
AAAAAACCACCGCTACCAGCGGTGGTTTGTTTGCCGGATCAAGAGCTACCAACTCTTTTTCCGAAGGTAA
CTGGCTTCAGCAGAGCGCAGATACCAAATACTGTTCTTCTAGTGTAGCCGTAGTTAGGCCACCACTTCAA
GAACTCTGTAGCACCGCCTACATACCTCGCTCTGCTAATCCTGTTACCAGTGGCTGCTGCCAGTGGCGAT
AAGTCGTGTCTTACCGGGTTGGACTCAAGACGATAGTTACCGGATAAGGCGCAGCGGTCGGGCTGAACGG
GGGGTTCGTGCACACAGCCCAGCTTGGAGCGAACGACCTACACCGAACTGAGATACCTACAGCGTGAGCT
ATGAGAAAGCGCCACGCTTCCCGAAGGGAGAAAGGCGGACAGGTATCCGGTAAGCGGCAGGGTCGGAACA
GGAGAGCGCACGAGGGAGCTTCCAGGGGGAAACGCCTGGTATCTTTATAGTCCTGTCGGGTTTCGCCACC
TCTGACTTGAGCGTCGATTTTTGTGATGCTCGTCAGGGGGGCGGAGCCTATGGAAAAACGCCAGCAACGC
GGCCTTTTTACGGTTCCTGGCCTTTTGCTGGCCTTTTGCTCACATGTTCTTTCCTGCGTTATCCCCTGAT
TCTGTGGATAACCGTATTACCGCCTTTGAGTGAGCTGATACCGCTCGCCGCAGCCGAACGACCGAGCGCA
GCGAGTCAGTGAGCGAGGAAGCGGAAGAGCGCCCAATACGCAAACCGCCTCTCCCCGCGCGTTGGCCGAT
TCATTAATGCAGCTGGCACGACAGGTTTCCCGACTGGAAAGCGGGCAGTGAGCGCAACGCAATTAATGTG
AGTTAGCTCACTCATTAGGCACCCCAGGCTTTACACTTTATGCTTCCGGCTCGTATGTTGTGTGGAATTG
TGAGCGGATAACAATTTCACACAGGAAACAGCTATGACCATGATTACGCCAAGCGCGCAATTAACCCTCA
CTAAAGGGAACAAAAGCTGGAGCTGCAAGC
