>Addgene plasmid #142641 | TFORF0492 | depositor partial sequence | sequence record 280061 | Insert
ACCGCCACCATGATGGCTGCAGACATCCCGAGAGTGACCACTCCGCTGAGCTCCTTGGTCCAGGTGCCTC
AAGAGGAAGATAGACAGGAGGAGGAGGTCACCACCATGATCCTGGAGGATGACTCCTGGGTGCAAGAAGC
TGTGCTGCAGGAGGATGGCCCTGAGTCTGAGCCCTTTCCCCAGAGTGCTGGCAAGGGCGGCCCCCAGGAG
GAGGTGACCAGGGGACCACAGGGTGCACTCGGCCGCCTCCGAGAGCTCTGCCGGCGCTGGCTGAGACCAG
AGGTACACACCAAGGAGCAGATGTTAACCATGCTGCCAAAGGAAATTCAGGCTTGGCTGCAAGAGCATCG
GCCTGAAAGCAGTGAGGAGGCAGCGGCCCTGGTGGAAGACTTGACCCAGACCCTTCAGGACAGTGAAACA
GCTTCCTGCGTACATGGCTGCCCTGTGTAGTAATGAACTAGTCCGTAACTTGAAAGTATTTCGATTTCTT
GGCTTTATATATCTTGTGGAAAGGACGAGTGAGATGTATTTAACGGTGGCGG
