>Addgene plasmid #142641 | TFORF0492 | depositor partial sequence | sequence record 280062 | Barcode
GTGAGATGTATTTAACGGTGGCGG
